Addgene plasmid #171586: pET28-His-MBP-NLS-RfxCas13d-NLS-HA
Purpose: Bacterial expression of NLS-RfxCas13d-NLS-HA
Depositing lab: Neville Sanjana. Depositing organization: New York Genome Center. Publication: Chemically modified guide RNAs enhance CRISPR-Cas13 knockdown in human cells. Mendez-Mancilla A, Wessels HH, Legut M, Kadina A, Mabuchi M, Walker J, Robb GB, Holden K, Sanjana NE. Cell Chem Biol. 2022 Feb 17;29(2):321-327.e4. doi: 10.1016/j.chembiol.2021.07.011. Epub 2021 Aug 2. PubMed 34343484.
Backbone
  Vector backbone: pET28
  Vector type: Bacterial Expression
Growth in bacteria
  Bacterial resistance: Kanamycin, 50 μg/mL
  Growth temperature: 37°C
  Growth strain: DH5alpha
  Copy number: High Copy
Gene/Insert
  Gene/Insert name: His-MBP-NLS-RfxCas13d-NLS-HA
  Species: Ruminococcus flavefaciens XPD3002
  Tag / fusion protein: HA (C terminal on insert)
  Cloning method: Gibson Cloning
  Sequencing primers: 5′ n/a
Terms and licenses: Academic/Nonprofit Terms; Industry Terms: Not Available to Industry
Depositor comments: Please visit https://doi.org/10.1101/2021.05.12.443920 for bioRxiv preprint.
How to cite: pET28-His-MBP-NLS-RfxCas13d-NLS-HA was a gift from Neville Sanjana (Addgene plasmid # 171586 ; http://n2t.net/addgene:171586 ; RRID:Addgene_171586)
