[The description below was written by a language model from this plasmid's Addgene catalogue record and pLannotate feature annotations shown in this document.]
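Description:
pET28-His-MBP-NLS-RfxCas13d-NLS-HA is a 9.8 kb bacterial expression plasmid built on the pET28 backbone for producing recombinant RfxCas13d, the RNA-targeting class 2 type VI-D CRISPR effector from Ruminococcus flavefaciens XPD3002. It is selected with kanamycin through the aph(3')-Ia KanR gene and replicates from a ColE1/pMB1-type origin. The catalogue lists it as high copy, although the annotation also finds the rop gene and bom region that are typical of pBR322-derived pET backbones and that moderate copy number. An f1 origin is present as well, and short tetracycline-resistance fragments are non-functional backbone remnants.

Expression follows the standard pET arrangement: a T7 promoter with an adjacent lac operator and the T7 gene 10 ribosome binding site drive the open reading frame, a plasmid-borne lacI gene supplies repressor, and a T7 terminator closes the unit, so transcription is IPTG-inducible in hosts that express T7 RNA polymerase. According to the insert name, the fusion reads His tag, cytosolic maltose binding protein (lacking its signal sequence) as a solubility and affinity partner, then Cas13d flanked by nuclear localization signals with a C-terminal HA epitope. The automated annotation does not label Cas13d, the NLSs or HA; they presumably lie in the unannotated stretch of roughly 3 kb after MBP. It also detects a SUMO-like fragment just downstream of MBP, not mentioned in the catalogue entry, and a His-tag fragment near the terminator that is probably a vector remnant; whether that tag is translated is not stated. The purified NLS-bearing protein suits assembly with guide RNAs for Cas13 knockdown in human cells, consistent with the associated work on chemically modified guides.
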