Features (pLannotate 1.2.2; 20 found; start..end, strand, type, name):
     48..327     -  CDS            TcR (fragment): tetracycline efflux protein; tet; confers resistance to tetracycline
    349..367     +  promoter       T7 promoter: promoter for bacteriophage T7 RNA polymerase
    368..392     +  protein_bind   lac operator: The lac repressor binds to the lac operator to inhibit transcription in E. coli. This inhibition can be relieved by adding lactose or isopropyl-β-D-thiogalactopyranoside (IPTG). lac repressor encoded by lacI
    407..429     +  RBS            RBS: efficient ribosome binding site from bacteriophage T7 gene 10 (Olins and Rangwala, 1989)
    526..1623    +  CDS            MBP: maltose binding protein from E. coli; malE (mutated); This version of the gene does not encode a signal sequence, so MBP will remain in the cytosol.
   1708..1962    +  CDS            SUMO1 (fragment): SUMO1_ORYSJ - Also known as SMT3, SUM1. Experimental evidence at protein level: Swiss-Prot protein existence level 1. Ubiquitin-like protein which can be covalently attached to target lysines as a monomer. Does not seem to be involved in protein degradation and may function as an antagonist of ubiquitin in the degradation process (By similarity). From Oryza sativa subsp. japonica (Rice).
   4992..5009    +  CDS            9xHis (fragment): 9xHis affinity tag
   5019..5068    +  CDS            SET1 (fragment): solubility-enhancement tag derived from T7 phage gene 10B
   5076..5123    +  terminator     T7 terminator: transcription terminator for bacteriophage T7 RNA polymerase
   5160..5588    +  rep_origin     f1 ori (sequence partly withheld): f1 bacteriophage origin of replication; arrow indicates direction of (+) strand synthesis
   5641..5698    +  promoter       AmpR promoter (fragment): bla
   5707..6522    -  CDS            KanR: aminoglycoside phosphotransferase; aph(3')-Ia; confers resistance to kanamycin in bacteria or G418 (Geneticin®) in eukaryotes
   6644..7232    +  rep_origin     ori: high-copy-number ColE1/pMB1/pBR322/pUC origin of replication
   7418..7557    -  misc_feature   bom: basis of mobility region from pBR322
   7659..7850    -  CDS            rop: Rop protein, which maintains plasmids at low copy number; rop
   7867..8247    +  CDS            YPB1_ECOLX: Protein predicted: Swiss-Prot protein existence level 4. From Escherichia coli.
   8319..8610    -  CDS            TcR (fragment): tetracycline efflux protein; tet; confers resistance to tetracycline
   8625..8646    -  protein_bind   CAP binding site: CAP binding activates transcription in the presence of cAMP. E. coli catabolite activator protein
   8659..9741    -  CDS            lacI: lac repressor; lacI; The lac repressor binds to the lac operator to inhibit transcription in E. coli. This inhibition can be relieved by adding lactose or isopropyl-β-D-thiogalactopyranoside (IPTG).
   9742..40      -  promoter       lacI promoter (across the origin): lacI
>Addgene plasmid #171586 | pET28-His-MBP-NLS-RfxCas13d-NLS-HA | addgene full sequence | sequence record 341954 | Addgene NGS Result
ATGCCATACCGCGAAAGGTTTTGCGCCATTCGATGGTGTCCGGGATCTCGACGCTCTCCCTTATGCGACT
CCTGCATTAGGAAGCAGCCCAGTAGTAGGTTGAGGCCGTTGAGCACCGCCGCCGCAAGGAATGGTGCATG
CAAGGAGATGGCGCCCAACAGTCCCCCGGCCACGGGGCCTGCCACCATACCCACGCCGAAACAAGCGCTC
ATGAGCCCGAAGTGGCGAGCCCGATCTTCCCCATCGGTGATGTCGGCGATATAGGCGCCAGCAACCGCAC
CTGTGGCGCCGGTGATGCCGGCCACGATGCGTCCGGCGTAGAGGATCGAGATCTCGATCCCGCGAAATTA
ATACGACTCACTATAGGGGAATTGTGAGCGGATAACAATTCCCCTCTAGAAATAATTTTGTTTAACTTTA
AGAAGGAGATATACCATGAAAATCGAAGAAAGTAAACATCATCATCACAGTGGTCATCACCATACTGGTC
ACCACCATCATAGTGGCAGCCACCATCACACCGGCAAAATCGAAGAAGGTAAACTGGTAATCTGGATTAA
CGGCGATAAAGGCTATAACGGTCTCGCTGAAGTCGGTAAGAAATTCGAGAAAGATACCGGAATTAAAGTC
ACCGTTGAGCATCCGGATAAACTGGAAGAGAAATTCCCACAGGTTGCGGCAACTGGCGATGGCCCTGACA
TTATCTTCTGGGCACACGACCGCTTTGGTGGCTACGCTCAATCTGGCCTGTTGGCTGAAATCACCCCGGA
CAAAGCGTTCCAGGACAAGCTGTATCCGTTTACCTGGGATGCCGTACGTTACAACGGCAAGCTGATTGCT
TACCCGATCGCTGTTGAAGCGTTATCGCTGATTTATAACAAAGATCTGCTGCCGAACCCGCCAAAAACCT
GGGAAGAGATCCCGGCGCTGGATAAAGAACTGAAAGCGAAAGGTAAGAGCGCGCTGATGTTCAACCTGCA
AGAACCGTACTTCACCTGGCCGCTGATTGCTGCTGACGGGGGTTATGCGTTCAAGTATGAAAACGGCAAG
TACGACATTAAAGACGTGGGCGTGGATAACGCTGGCGCGAAAGCGGGTCTGACCTTCCTGGTTGACCTGA
TTAAAAACAAACACATGAATGCAGACACCGATTACTCCATCGCAGAAGCTGCCTTTAATAAAGGCGAAAC
AGCGATGACCATCAACGGCCCGTGGGCATGGTCCAACATCGACACCAGCAAAGTGAATTATGGTGTAACG
GTACTGCCGACCTTCAAGGGTCAACCATCCAAACCGTTCGTTGGCGTGCTGAGCGCAGGTATTAACGCCG
CCAGTCCGAACAAAGAGCTGGCAAAAGAGTTCCTCGAAAACTATCTGCTGACTGATGAAGGTCTGGAAGC
GGTTAATAAAGACAAACCGCTGGGTGCCGTAGCGCTGAAGTCTTACGAGGAAGAGTTGGTGAAAGATCCG
CGTATTGCCGCCACTATGGAAAACGCCCAGAAAGGTGAAATCATGCCGAACATCCCGCAGATGTCCGCTT
TCTGGTATGCCGTGCGTACTGCGGTGATCAACGCCGCCAGCGGTCGTCAGACTGTCGATGAAGCCCTGAA
AGACGCGCAGACTACTAGTGGCAGCAATAATGGCAGCAATAACTCGAATAACAGCTCAGCTGCGGGTGGA
GAAGAGGATAAAAAACCGGCAGGCGGGGAGGGAGGTGGAGCACATATCAACCTGAAAGTGAAGGGCCAAG
ACGGGAACGAGGTTTTTTTTCGTATCAAACGCAGCACACAGCTGAAGAAATTAATGAACGCCTACTGTGA
TCGCCAGAGCGTGGACATGACGGCTATTGCTTTCTTATTTGATGGTCGTCGCCTTCGTGCGGAACAAACG
CCTGATGAACTTGAGATGGAGGATGGGGATGAAATTGATGCGATGCTGCACCAAACCGGTGGGATGAGCC
CGAAGAAGAAGCGTAAGGTTGAGGCGAGCATTGAGAAGAAGAAGAGCTTTGCGAAAGGCATGGGCGTGAA
GAGCACCCTGGTTAGCGGTAGCAAAGTGTACATGACCACCTTTGCGGAAGGCAGCGACGCGCGTCTGGAA
AAGATCGTTGAGGGTGATAGCATTCGTAGCGTGAACGAAGGTGAAGCGTTCAGCGCGGAGATGGCGGACA
AAAACGCGGGTTATAAGATCGGCAACGCGAAATTTAGCCACCCGAAGGGTTATGCGGTGGTTGCGAACAA
CCCGCTGTACACCGGTCCGGTTCAGCAAGACATGCTGGGCCTGAAAGAAACCCTGGAGAAGCGTTACTTC
GGTGAAAGCGCGGACGGCAACGATAACATCTGCATTCAGGTGATCCACAACATTCTGGACATCGAAAAAA
TTCTGGCGGAGTATATCACCAACGCGGCGTACGCGGTTAACAACATTAGCGGCCTGGACAAAGACATCAT
TGGTTTCGGCAAGTTTAGCACCGTGTACACCTATGACGAATTCAAGGATCCGGAGCACCACCGTGCGGCG
TTTAACAACAACGACAAACTGATCAACGCGATTAAGGCGCAGTACGACGAGTTCGATAACTTTCTGGATA
ACCCGCGTCTGGGTTATTTCGGCCAAGCGTTCTTTAGCAAAGAAGGTCGTAACTATATCATTAACTACGG
CAACGAGTGCTACGACATTCTGGCGCTGCTGAGCGGTCTGCGTCACTGGGTGGTTCACAACAACGAGGAA
GAGAGCCGTATCAGCCGTACCTGGCTGTATAACCTGGACAAAAACCTGGATAACGAATACATCAGCACCC
TGAACTACCTGTATGATCGTATTACCAACGAGCTGACCAACAGCTTCAGCAAGAACAGCGCGGCGAACGT
TAACTACATCGCGGAAACCCTGGGTATTAACCCGGCGGAATTCGCGGAGCAGTATTTCCGTTTTAGCATC
ATGAAAGAGCAAAAGAACCTGGGCTTTAACATTACCAAACTGCGTGAAGTTATGCTGGACCGTAAGGATA
TGAGCGAGATCCGTAAAAACCACAAGGTGTTCGATAGCATTCGTACCAAGGTTTATACCATGATGGACTT
TGTGATCTACCGTTACTATATTGAAGAGGATGCGAAAGTTGCGGCGGCGAACAAGAGCCTGCCGGACAAC
GAGAAGAGCCTGAGCGAGAAGGACATCTTCGTGATTAACCTGCGTGGTAGCTTTAACGACGATCAGAAAG
ACGCGCTGTACTATGATGAAGCGAACCGTATCTGGCGTAAGCTGGAGAACATCATGCACAACATTAAAGA
ATTCCGTGGCAACAAGACCCGTGAGTACAAGAAAAAGGACGCGCCGCGTCTGCCGCGTATCCTGCCGGCG
GGTCGTGATGTTAGCGCGTTCAGCAAACTGATGTATGCGCTGACCATGTTTCTGGACGGCAAGGAGATTA
ACGATCTGCTGACCACCCTGATCAACAAATTCGACAACATTCAAAGCTTTCTGAAGGTGATGCCGCTGAT
CGGTGTTAACGCGAAATTCGTGGAAGAGTACGCGTTCTTTAAAGACAGCGCGAAGATCGCGGATGAACTG
CGTCTGATTAAGAGCTTTGCGCGTATGGGTGAACCGATTGCGGATGCGCGTCGTGCGATGTACATTGATG
CGATCCGTATTCTGGGCACCAACCTGAGCTATGACGAACTGAAAGCGCTGGCGGACACCTTTAGCCTGGA
TGAGAACGGTAACAAACTGAAAAAGGGTAAACACGGCATGCGTAACTTCATCATTAACAACGTTATCAGC
AACAAGCGTTTTCACTATCTGATTCGTTACGGTGACCCGGCGCACCTGCACGAAATCGCGAAAAACGAGG
CGGTGGTTAAGTTCGTGCTGGGCCGTATCGCGGATATTCAGAAAAAGCAGGGTCAAAACGGCAAAAACCA
AATCGACCGTTACTATGAAACCTGCATTGGCAAGGATAAAGGCAAGAGCGTGAGCGAGAAAGTTGACGCG
CTGACCAAGATCATTACCGGTATGAACTATGACCAGTTCGATAAAAAGCGTAGCGTGATCGAAGACACCG
GCCGTGAGAACGCGGAACGTGAGAAGTTCAAAAAGATCATCAGCCTGTATCTGACCGTTATCTACCACAT
TCTGAAGAACATCGTGAACATTAACGCGCGTTACGTTATTGGTTTCCACTGCGTGGAACGTGATGCGCAA
CTGTATAAAGAGAAGGGCTACGACATCAACCTGAAAAAGCTGGAAGAGAAAGGTTTTAGCAGCGTTACCA
AACTGTGCGCGGGTATTGATGAAACCGCGCCGGACAAGCGTAAGGATGTGGAAAAAGAGATGGCGGAACG
TGCGAAGGAGAGCATCGACAGCCTGGAGAGCGCGAACCCGAAACTGTACGCGAACTATATTAAGTACAGC
GATGAGAAGAAGGCGGAAGAGTTCACCCGTCAGATCAACCGTGAGAAAGCGAAGACCGCGCTGAACGCGT
ACCTGCGTAACACCAAGTGGAACGTTATCATTCGTGAGGACCTGCTGCGTATCGATAACAAAACCTGCAC
CCTGTTCCGTAACAAGGCGGTGCACCTGGAAGTTGCGCGTTATGTGCACGCGTACATCAACGACATTGCG
GAAGTGAACAGCTACTTTCAGCTGTACCACTATATCATGCAACGTATCATTATGAACGAACGTTATGAGA
AAAGCAGCGGCAAGGTTAGCGAATACTTCGACGCGGTGAACGATGAGAAAAAGTATAACGATCGTCTGCT
GAAACTGCTGTGCGTTCCGTTCGGCTACTGCATCCCGCGTTTTAAGAACCTGAGCATTGAAGCGCTGTTC
GACCGTAACGAGGCGGCGAAATTTGATAAGGAGAAGAAGAAGGTGAGCGGTAACAGCGGCAGCGGCCCGA
AGAAGAAGCGTAAGGTTGCGGCGGCGTACCCGTATGATGTTCCGGATTATGCGTAACGAGCTCCGTCGAC
AAGCTTGCGGCCGCACTCGAGCACCACCACCACCACCACTGAGATCCGGCTGCTAACAAAGCCCGAAAGG
AAGCTGAGTTGGCTGCTGCCACCGCTGAGCAATAACTAGCATAACCCCTTGGGGCCTCTAAACGGGTCTT
GAGGGGTTTTTTGCTGAAAGGAGGAACTATATCCGGATTGGCGAATGGG
[124 nt withheld, positions 5160-5283]
C
[91 nt withheld, positions 5285-5375]
A
[49 nt withheld, positions 5377-5425]
CCTTTGACGTTGGAGTCCACGTTCTTT
[37 nt withheld, positions 5453-5489]
ACCCTATCTCGGTCTATTCTTTTGATTTATAAGGGATTTTGCCGATTTCGGCCTATTGGTTAAAAAATGA
GCTGATTTAACAAAAATTTAACGCGAATTTTAACAAAATATTAACGCTTACAATTTAGGTGGCACTTTTC
GGGGAAATGTGCGCGGAACCCCTATTTGTTTATTTTTCTAAATACATTCAAATATGTATCCGCTCATGAA
TTAATTCTTAGAAAAACTCATCGAGCATCAAATGAAACTGCAATTTATTCATATCAGGATTATCAATACC
ATATTTTTGAAAAAGCCGTTTCTGTAATGAAGGAGAAAACTCACCGAGGCAGTTCCATAGGATGGCAAGA
TCCTGGTATCGGTCTGCGATTCCGACTCGTCCAACATCAATACAACCTATTAATTTCCCCTCGTCAAAAA
TAAGGTTATCAAGTGAGAAATCACCATGAGTGACGACTGAATCCGGTGAGAATGGCAAAAGTTTATGCAT
TTCTTTCCAGACTTGTTCAACAGGCCAGCCATTACGCTCGTCATCAAAATCACTCGCATCAACCAAACCG
TTATTCATTCGTGATTGCGCCTGAGCGAGACGAAATACGCGATCGCTGTTAAAAGGACAATTACAAACAG
GAATCGAATGCAACCGGCGCAGGAACACTGCCAGCGCATCAACAATATTTTCACCTGAATCAGGATATTC
TTCTAATACCTGGAATGCTGTTTTCCCGGGGATCGCAGTGGTGAGTAACCATGCATCATCAGGAGTACGG
ATAAAATGCTTGATGGTCGGAAGAGGCATAAATTCCGTCAGCCAGTTTAGTCTGACCATCTCATCTGTAA
CATCATTGGCAACGCTACCTTTGCCATGTTTCAGAAACAACTCTGGCGCATCGGGCTTCCCATACAATCG
ATAGATTGTCGCACCTGATTGCCCGACATTATCGCGAGCCCATTTATACCCATATAAATCAGCATCCATG
TTGGAATTTAATCGCGGCCTAGAGCAAGACGTTTCCCGTTGAATATGGCTCATAACACCCCTTGTATTAC
TGTTTATGTAAGCAGACAGTTTTATTGTTCATGACCAAAATCCCTTAACGTGAGTTTTCGTTCCACTGAG
CGTCAGACCCCGTAGAAAAGATCAAAGGATCTTCTTGAGATCCTTTTTTTCTGCGCGTAATCTGCTGCTT
GCAAACAAAAAAACCACCGCTACCAGCGGTGGTTTGTTTGCCGGATCAAGAGCTACCAACTCTTTTTCCG
AAGGTAACTGGCTTCAGCAGAGCGCAGATACCAAATACTGTCCTTCTAGTGTAGCCGTAGTTAGGCCACC
ACTTCAAGAACTCTGTAGCACCGCCTACATACCTCGCTCTGCTAATCCTGTTACCAGTGGCTGCTGCCAG
TGGCGATAAGTCGTGTCTTACCGGGTTGGACTCAAGACGATAGTTACCGGATAAGGCGCAGCGGTCGGGC
TGAACGGGGGGTTCGTGCACACAGCCCAGCTTGGAGCGAACGACCTACACCGAACTGAGATACCTACAGC
GTGAGCTATGAGAAAGCGCCACGCTTCCCGAAGGGAGAAAGGCGGACAGGTATCCGGTAAGCGGCAGGGT
CGGAACAGGAGAGCGCACGAGGGAGCTTCCAGGGGGAAACGCCTGGTATCTTTATAGTCCTGTCGGGTTT
CGCCACCTCTGACTTGAGCGTCGATTTTTGTGATGCTCGTCAGGGGGGCGGAGCCTATGGAAAAACGCCA
GCAACGCGGCCTTTTTACGGTTCCTGGCCTTTTGCTGGCCTTTTGCTCACATGTTCTTTCCTGCGTTATC
CCCTGATTCTGTGGATAACCGTATTACCGCCTTTGAGTGAGCTGATACCGCTCGCCGCAGCCGAACGACC
GAGCGCAGCGAGTCAGTGAGCGAGGAAGCGGAAGAGCGCCTGATGCGGTATTTTCTCCTTACGCATCTGT
GCGGTATTTCACACCGCAATGGTGCACTCTCAGTACAATCTGCTCTTATGCCGCATAGTTAAGCCAGTAT
ACACTCCGCTATCGCTACGTGACTGGGTCATGGCTGCGCCCCGACACCCGCCAACACCCGCTGACGCGCC
CTGACGGGCTTGTCTGCTCCCGGCATCCGCTTACAGACAAGCTGTGACCGTCTCCGGGAGCTGCATGTGT
CAGAGGTTTTCACCGTCATCACCGAAACGCGCGAGGCAGCTGCGGTAAAGCTCATCAGCGTGGTCGTGAA
GCGATTCACAGATGTCTGCCTGTTCATCCGCGTCCAGCTCGTTGAGTTTCTCCAGAAGCGTTAATGTCTG
GCTTCTGATAAAGCGGGCCATGTTAAGGGCGGTTTTTTCCTGTTTGGTCACTGATGCCTCCGTGTAAGGG
GGATTTCTGTTCATGGGGGTAATGATACCGATGAAACGAGAGAGGATGCTCACGATACGGGTTACTGATG
ATGAACATGCCCGGTTACTGGAACGTTGTGAGGGTAAACAACTGGCGGTATGGATGCGGCGGGACCAGAG
AAAAATCACTCAGGGTCAATGCCAGCGCTTCGTTAATACAGATGTAGGTGTTCCACAGGGTAGCCAGCAG
CATCCTGCGATGCAGATCCGGAACATAATGGTGCAGGGCGCTGACTTCCGCGTTTCCAGACTTTACGAAA
CACGGAAACCGAAGACCATTCATGTTGTTGCTCAGGTCGCAGACGTTTTGCAGCAGCAGTCGCTTCACGT
TCGCTCGCGTATCGGTGATTCATTCTGCTAACCAGTAAGGCAACCCCGCCAGCCTAGCCGGGTCCTCAAC
GACAGGAGCACGATCATGCGCACCCGTGGGGCCGCCATGCCGGCGATAATGGCCTGCTTCTCGCCGAAAC
GTTTGGTGGCGGGACCAGTGACGAAGGCTTGAGCGAGGGCGTGCAAGATTCCGAATACCGCAAGCGACAG
GCCGATCATCGTCGCGCTCCAGCGAAAGCGGTCCTCGCCGAAAATGACCCAGAGCGCTGCCGGCACCTGT
CCTACGAGTTGCATGATAAAGAAGACAGTCATAAGTGCGGCGACGATAGTCATGCCCCGCGCCCACCGGA
AGGAGCTGACTGGGTTGAAGGCTCTCAAGGGCATCGGTCGAGATCCCGGTGCCTAATGAGTGAGCTAACT
TACATTAATTGCGTTGCGCTCACTGCCCGCTTTCCAGTCGGGAAACCTGTCGTGCCAGCTGCATTAATGA
ATCGGCCAACGCGCGGGGAGAGGCGGTTTGCGTATTGGGCGCCAGGGTGGTTTTTCTTTTCACCAGTGAG
ACGGGCAACAGCTGATTGCCCTTCACCGCCTGGCCCTGAGAGAGTTGCAGCAAGCGGTCCACGCTGGTTT
GCCCCAGCAGGCGAAAATCCTGTTTGATGGTGGTTAACGGCGGGATATAACATGAGCTGTCTTCGGTATC
GTCGTATCCCACTACCGAGATATCCGCACCAACGCGCAGCCCGGACTCGGTAATGGCGCGCATTGCGCCC
AGCGCCATCTGATCGTTGGCAACCAGCATCGCAGTGGGAACGATGCCCTCATTCAGCATTTGCATGGTTT
GTTGAAAACCGGACATGGCACTCCAGTCGCCTTCCCGTTCCGCTATCGGCTGAATTTGATTGCGAGTGAG
ATATTTATGCCAGCCAGCCAGACGCAGACGCGCCGAGACAGAACTTAATGGGCCCGCTAACAGCGCGATT
TGCTGGTGACCCAATGCGACCAGATGCTCCACGCCCAGTCGCGTACCGTCTTCATGGGAGAAAATAATAC
TGTTGATGGGTGTCTGGTCAGAGACATCAAGAAATAACGCCGGAACATTAGTGCAGGCAGCTTCCACAGC
AATGGCATCCTGGTCATCCAGCGGATAGTTAATGATCAGCCCACTGACGCGTTGCGCGAGAAGATTGTGC
ACCGCCGCTTTACAGGCTTCGACGCCGCTTCGTTCTACCATCGACACCACCACGCTGGCACCCAGTTGAT
CGGCGCGAGATTTAATCGCCGCGACAATTTGCGACGGCGCGTGCAGGGCCAGACTGGAGGTGGCAACGCC
AATCAGCAACGACTGTTTGCCCGCCAGTTGTTGTGCCACGCGGTTGGGAATGTAATTCAGCTCCGCCATC
GCCGCTTCCACTTTTTCCCGCGTTTTCGCAGAAACGTGGCTGGCCTGGTTCACCACGCGGGAAACGGTCT
GATAAGAGACACCGGCATACTCTGCGACATCGTATAACGTTACTGGTTTCACATTCACCACCCTGAATTG
ACTCTCTTCCGGGCGCTATC
